>Addgene plasmid #77977 | CSNK1E gRNA (BRDN0001147318) | addgene full sequence | sequence record 188766 | Addgene Assembled Sequence
CCCGGGTGCAAAGATGGATAAAGTTTTAAACAGAGAGGAATCTTTGCAGCTAATGGACCTTCTAGGTCTT
GAAAGGAGTGGGAATTGGCTCCGGTGCCCGTCAGTGGGCAGAGCGCACATCGCCCACAGTCCCCGAGAAG
TTGGGGGGAGGGGTCGGCAATTGATCCGGTGCCTAGAGAAGGTGGCGCGGGGTAAACTGGGAAAGTGATG
TCGTGTACTGGCTCCGCCTTTTTCCCGAGGGTGGGGGAGAACCGTATATAAGTGCAGTAGTCGCCGTGAA
CGTTCTTTTTCGCAACGGGTTTGCCGCCAGAACACAGGTAAGTGCCGTGTGTGGTTCCCGCGGGCCTGGC
CTCTTTACGGGTTATGGCCCTTGCGTGCCTTGAATTACTTCCACCTGGCTGCAGTACGTGATTCTTGATC
CCGAGCTTCGGGTTGGAAGTGGGTGGGAGAGTTCGAGGCCTTGCGCTTAAGGAGCCCCTTCGCCTCGTGC
TTGAGTTGAGGCCTGGCCTGGGCGCTGGGGCCGCCGCGTGCGAATCTGGTGGCACCTTCGCGCCTGTCTC
GCTGCTTTCGATAAGTCTCTAGCCATTTAAAATTTTTGATGACCTGCTGCGACGCTTTTTTTCTGGCAAG
ATAGTCTTGTAAATGCGGGCCAAGATCTGCACACTGGTATTTCGGTTTTTGGGGCCGCGGGCGGCGACGG
GGCCCGTGCGTCCCAGCGCACATGTTCGGCGAGGCGGGGCCTGCGAGCGCGGCCACCGAGAATCGGACGG
GGGTAGTCTCAAGCTGGCCGGCCTGCTCTGGTGCCTGGCCTCGCGCCGCCGTGTATCGCCCCGCCCTGGG
CGGCAAGGCTGGCCCGGTCGGCACCAGTTGCGTGAGCGGAAAGATGGCCGCTTCCCGGCCCTGCTGCAGG
GAGCTCAAAATGGAGGACGCGGCGCTCGGGAGAGCGGGCGGGTGAGTCACCCACACAAAGGAAAAGGGCC
TTTCCGTCCTCAGCCGTCGCTTCATGTGACTCCACGGAGTACCGGGCGCCGTCCAGGCACCTCGATTAGT
TCTCGAGCTTTTGGAGTACGTCGTCTTTAGGTTGGGGGGAGGGGTTTTATGCGATGGAGTTTCCCCACAC
TGAGTGGGTGGAGACTGAAGTTAGGCCAGCTTGGCACTTGATGTAATTCTCCTTGGAATTTGCCCTTTTT
GAGTTTGGATCTTGGTTCATTCTCAAGCCTCAGACAGTGGTTCAAAGTTTTTTTCTTCCATTTCAGGTGT
CGTGACGTACGGCCACCATGACCGAGTACAAGCCCACGGTGCGCCTCGCCACCCGCGACGACGTCCCCAG
GGCCGTACGCACCCTCGCCGCCGCGTTCGCCGACTACCCCGCCACGCGCCACACCGTCGATCCGGACCGC
CACATCGAGCGGGTCACCGAGCTGCAAGAACTCTTCCTCACGCGCGTCGGGCTCGACATCGGCAAGGTGT
GGGTCGCGGACGACGGCGCCGCCGTGGCGGTCTGGACCACGCCGGAGAGCGTCGAAGCGGGGGCGGTGTT
CGCCGAGATCGGCCCGCGCATGGCCGAGTTGAGCGGTTCCCGGCTGGCCGCGCAGCAACAGATGGAAGGC
CTCCTGGCGCCGCACCGGCCCAAGGAGCCCGCGTGGTTCCTGGCCACCGTCGGAGTCTCGCCCGACCACC
AGGGCAAGGGTCTGGGCAGCGCCGTCGTGCTCCCCGGAGTGGAGGCGGCCGAGCGCGCCGGGGTGCCCGC
CTTCCTGGAGACCTCCGCGCCCCGCAACCTCCCCTTCTACGAGCGGCTCGGCTTCACCGTCACCGCCGAC
GTCGAGGTGCCCGAAGGACCGCGCACCTGGTGCATGACCCGCAAGCCCGGTGCCTGAACGCGTTAAGTCG
ACAATCAACCTCTGGATTACAAAATTTGTGAAAGATTGACTGGTATTCTTAACTATGTTGCTCCTTTTAC
GCTATGTGGATACGCTGCTTTAATGCCTTTGTATCATGCTATTGCTTCCCGTATGGCTTTCATTTTCTCC
TCCTTGTATAAATCCTGGTTGCTGTCTCTTTATGAGGAGTTGTGGCCCGTTGTCAGGCAACGTGGCGTGG
TGTGCACTGTGTTTGCTGACGCAACCCCCACTGGTTGGGGCATTGCCACCACCTGTCAGCTCCTTTCCGG
GACTTTCGCTTTCCCCCTCCCTATTGCCACGGCGGAACTCATCGCCGCCTGCCTTGCCCGCTGCTGGACA
GGGGCTCGGCTGTTGGGCACTGACAATTCCGTGGTGTTGTCGGGGAAATCATCGTCCTTTCCTTGGCTGC
TCGCCTGTGTTGCCACCTGGATTCTGCGCGGGACGTCCTTCTGCTACGTCCCTTCGGCCCTCAATCCAGC
GGACCTTCCTTCCCGCGGCCTGCTGCCGGCTCTGCGGCCTCTTCCGCGTCTTCGCCTTCGCCCTCAGACG
AGTCGGATCTCCCTTTGGGCCGCCTCCCCGCGTCGACTTTAAGACCAATGACTTACAAGGCAGCTGTAGA
TCTTAGCCACTTTTTAAAAGAAAAGGGGGGACTGGAAGGGCTAATTCACTCCCAACGAAGACAAGATCTG
CTTTTTGCTTGTACTGGGTCTCTCTGGTTAGACCAGATCTGAGCCTGGGAGCTCTCTGGCTAACTAGGGA
ACCCACTGCTTAAGCCTCAATAAAGCTTGCCTTGAGTGCTTCAAGTAGTGTGTGCCCGTCTGTTGTGTGA
CTCTGGTAACTAGAGATCCCTCAGACCCTTTTAGTCAGTGTGGAAAATCTCTAGCAGTACGTATAGTAGT
TCATGTCATCTTATTATTCAGTATTTATAACTTGCAAAGAAATGAATATCAGAGAGTGAGAGGAACTTGT
TTATTGCAGCTTATAATGGTTACAAATAAAGCAATAGCATCACAAATTTCACAAATAAAGCATTTTTTTC
ACTGCATTCTAGTTGTGGTTTGTCCAAACTCATCAATGTATCTTATCATGTCTGGCTCTAGCTATCCCGC
CCCTAACTCCGCCCATCCCGCCCCTAACTCCGCCCAGTTCCGCCCATTCTCCGCCCCATGGCTGACTAAT
TTTTTTTATTTATGCAGAGGCCGAGGCCGCCTCGGCCTCTGAGCTATTCCAGAAGTAGTGAGGAGGCTTT
TTTGGAGGCCTAGGGACGTACCCAATTCGCCCTATAGTGAGTCGTATTACGCGCGCTCACTGGCCGTCGT
TTTACAACGTCGTGACTGGGAAAACCCTGGCGTTACCCAACTTAATCGCCTTGCAGCACATCCCCCTTTC
GCCAGCTGGCGTAATAGCGAAGAGGCCCGCACCGATCGCCCTTCCCAACAGTTGCGCAGCCTGAATGGCG
AATGGG
[124 nt withheld, positions 3367-3490]
C
[91 nt withheld, positions 3492-3582]
A
[49 nt withheld, positions 3584-3632]
CCTTTGACGTTGGAGTCCACGTTCTTT
[37 nt withheld, positions 3660-3696]
ACCCTATCTCGGTCTATTCTTTTGATTTATAAGGGATTTTGCCGATTTCGGCCTATTGGTTAAAAAATGA
GCTGATTTAACAAAAATTTAACGCGAATTTTAACAAAATATTAACGCTTACAATTTAGGTGGCACTTTTC
GGGGAAATGTGCGCGGAACCCCTATTTGTTTATTTTTCTAAATACATTCAAATATGTATCCGCTCATGAG
ACAATAACCCTGATAAATGCTTCAATAATATTGAAAAAGGAAGAGTATGAGTATTCAACATTTCCGTGTC
GCCCTTATTCCCTTTTTTGCGGCATTTTGCCTTCCTGTTTTTGCTCACCCAGAAACGCTGGTGAAAGTAA
AAGATGCTGAAGATCAGTTGGGTGCACGAGTGGGTTACATCGAACTGGATCTCAACAGCGGTAAGATCCT
TGAGAGTTTTCGCCCCGAAGAACGTTTTCCAATGATGAGCACTTTTAAAGTTCTGCTATGTGGCGCGGTA
TTATCCCGTATTGACGCCGGGCAAGAGCAACTCGGTCGCCGCATACACTATTCTCAGAATGACTTGGTTG
AGTACTCACCAGTCACAGAAAAGCATCTTACGGATGGCATGACAGTAAGAGAATTATGCAGTGCTGCCAT
AACCATGAGTGATAACACTGCGGCCAACTTACTTCTGACAACGATCGGAGGACCGAAGGAGCTAACCGCT
TTTTTGCACAACATGGGGGATCATGTAACTCGCCTTGATCGTTGGGAACCGGAGCTGAATGAAGCCATAC
CAAACGACGAGCGTGACACCACGATGCCTGTAGCAATGGCAACAACGTTGCGCAAACTATTAACTGGCGA
ACTACTTACTCTAGCTTCCCGGCAACAATTAATAGACTGGATGGAGGCGGATAAAGTTGCAGGACCACTT
CTGCGCTCGGCCCTTCCGGCTGGCTGGTTTATTGCTGATAAATCTGGAGCCGGTGAGCGTGGGTCTCGCG
GTATCATTGCAGCACTGGGGCCAGATGGTAAGCCCTCCCGTATCGTAGTTATCTACACGACGGGGAGTCA
GGCAACTATGGATGAACGAAATAGACAGATCGCTGAGATAGGTGCCTCACTGATTAAGCATTGGTAACTG
TCAGACCAAGTTTACTCATATATACTTTAGATTGATTTAAAACTTCATTTTTAATTTAAAAGGATCTAGG
TGAAGATCCTTTTTGATAATCTCATGACCAAAATCCCTTAACGTGAGTTTTCGTTCCACTGAGCGTCAGA
CCCCGTAGAAAAGATCAAAGGATCTTCTTGAGATCCTTTTTTTCTGCGCGTAATCTGCTGCTTGCAAACA
AAAAAACCACCGCTACCAGCGGTGGTTTGTTTGCCGGATCAAGAGCTACCAACTCTTTTTCCGAAGGTAA
CTGGCTTCAGCAGAGCGCAGATACCAAATACTGTTCTTCTAGTGTAGCCGTAGTTAGGCCACCACTTCAA
GAACTCTGTAGCACCGCCTACATACCTCGCTCTGCTAATCCTGTTACCAGTGGCTGCTGCCAGTGGCGAT
AAGTCGTGTCTTACCGGGTTGGACTCAAGACGATAGTTACCGGATAAGGCGCAGCGGTCGGGCTGAACGG
GGGGTTCGTGCACACAGCCCAGCTTGGAGCGAACGACCTACACCGAACTGAGATACCTACAGCGTGAGCT
ATGAGAAAGCGCCACGCTTCCCGAAGGGAGAAAGGCGGACAGGTATCCGGTAAGCGGCAGGGTCGGAACA
GGAGAGCGCACGAGGGAGCTTCCAGGGGGAAACGCCTGGTATCTTTATAGTCCTGTCGGGTTTCGCCACC
TCTGACTTGAGCGTCGATTTTTGTGATGCTCGTCAGGGGGGCGGAGCCTATGGAAAAACGCCAGCAACGC
GGCCTTTTTACGGTTCCTGGCCTTTTGCTGGCCTTTTGCTCACATGTTCTTTCCTGCGTTATCCCCTGAT
TCTGTGGATAACCGTATTACCGCCTTTGAGTGAGCTGATACCGCTCGCCGCAGCCGAACGACCGAGCGCA
GCGAGTCAGTGAGCGAGGAAGCGGAAGAGCGCCCAATACGCAAACCGCCTCTCCCCGCGCGTTGGCCGAT
TCATTAATGCAGCTGGCACGACAGGTTTCCCGACTGGAAAGCGGGCAGTGAGCGCAACGCAATTAATGTG
AGTTAGCTCACTCATTAGGCACCCCAGGCTTTACACTTTATGCTTCCGGCTCGTATGTTGTGTGGAATTG
TGAGCGGATAACAATTTCACACAGGAAACAGCTATGACCATGATTACGCCAAGCGCGCAATTAACCCTCA
CTAAAGGGAACAAAAGCTGGAGCTGCAAGCTTAATGTAGTCTTATGCAATACTCTTGTAGTCTTGCAACA
TGGTAACGATGAGTTAGCAACATGCCTTACAAGGAGAGAAAAAGCACCGTGCATGCCGATTGGTGGAAGT
AAGGTGGTACGATCGTGCCTTATTAGGAAGGCAACAGACGGGTCTGACATGGATTGGACGAACCACTGAA
TTGCCGCATTGCAGAGATATTGTATTTAAGTGCCTAGCTCGATACATAAACGGGTCTCTCTGGTTAGACC
AGATCTGAGCCTGGGAGCTCTCTGGCTAACTAGGGAACCCACTGCTTAAGCCTCAATAAAGCTTGCCTTG
AGTGCTTCAAGTAGTGTGTGCCCGTCTGTTGTGTGACTCTGGTAACTAGAGATCCCTCAGACCCTTTTAG
TCAGTGTGGAAAATCTCTAGCAGTGGCGCCCGAACAGGGACTTGAAAGCGAAAGGGAAACCAGAGGAGCT
CTCTCGACGCAGGACTCGGCTTGCTGAAGCGCGCACGGCAAGAGGCGAGGGGCGGCGACTGGTGAGTACG
CCAAAAATTTTGACTAGCGGAGGCTAGAAGGAGAGAGATGGGTGCGAGAGCGTCAGTATTAAGCGGGGGA
GAATTAGATCGCGATGGGAAAAAATTCGGTTAAGGCCAGGGGGAAAGAAAAAATATAAATTAAAACATAT
AGTATGGGCAAGCAGGGAGCTAGAACGATTCGCAGTTAATCCTGGCCTGTTAGAAACATCAGAAGGCTGT
AGACAAATACTGGGACAGCTACAACCATCCCTTCAGACAGGATCAGAAGAACTTAGATCATTATATAATA
CAGTAGCAACCCTCTATTGTGTGCATCAAAGGATAGAGATAAAAGACACCAAGGAAGCTTTAGACAAGAT
AGAGGAAGAGCAAAACAAAAGTAAGACCACCGCACAGCAAGCGGCCGCTGATCTTCAGACCTGGAGGAGG
AGATATGAGGGACAATTGGAGAAGTGAATTATATAAATATAAAGTAGTAAAAATTGAACCATTAGGAGTA
GCACCCACCAAGGCAAAGAGAAGAGTGGTGCAGAGAGAAAAAAGAGCAGTGGGAATAGGAGCTTTGTTCC
TTGGGTTCTTGGGAGCAGCAGGAAGCACTATGGGCGCAGCGTCAATGACGCTGACGGTACAGGCCAGACA
ATTATTGTCTGGTATAGTGCAGCAGCAGAACAATTTGCTGAGGGCTATTGAGGCGCAACAGCATCTGTTG
CAACTCACAGTCTGGGGCATCAAGCAGCTCCAGGCAAGAATCCTGGCTGTGGAAAGATACCTAAAGGATC
AACAGCTCCTGGGGATTTGGGGTTGCTCTGGAAAACTCATTTGCACCACTGCTGTGCCTTGGAATGCTAG
TTGGAGTAATAAATCTCTGGAACAGATTTGGAATCACACGACCTGGATGGAGTGGGACAGAGAAATTAAC
AATTACACAAGCTTAATACACTCCTTAATTGAAGAATCGCAAAACCAGCAAGAAAAGAATGAACAAGAAT
TATTGGAATTAGATAAATGGGCAAGTTTGTGGAATTGGTTTAACATAACAAATTGGCTGTGGTATATAAA
ATTATTCATAATGATAGTAGGAGGCTTGGTAGGTTTAAGAATAGTTTTTGCTGTACTTTCTATAGTGAAT
AGAGTTAGGCAGGGATATTCACCATTATCGTTTCAGACCCACCTCCCAACCCCGAGGGGACCCAGAGAGG
GCCTATTTCCCATGATTCCTTCATATTTGCATATACGATACAAGGCTGTTAGAGAGATAATTAGAATTAA
TTTGACTGTAAACACAAAGATATTAGTACAAAATACGTGACGTAGAAAGTAATAATTTCTTGGGTAGTTT
GCAGTTTTAAAATTATGTTTTAAAATGGACTATCATATGCTTACCGTAACTTGAAAGTATTTCGATTTCT
TGGCTTTATATATCTTGTGGAAAGGACGAAACACCGTGAGGGCGACTACAACGTGAGTTTTAGAGCTAGA
AATAGCAAGTTAAAATAAGGCTAGTCCGTTATCAACTTGAAAAAGTGGCACCGAGTCGGTGCTTTTTTAA
GCTTGGCGTAACTAGATCTTGAGACAAATGGCAGTATTCATCCACAATTTTAAAAGAAAAGGGGGGATTG
GGGGGTACAGTGCAGGGGAAAGAATAGTAGACATAATAGCAACAGACATACAAACTAAAGAATTACAAAA
ACAAATTACAAAAATTCAAAATTTTCGGGTTTATTACAGGGACAGCAGAGATCCACTTTGGCGCCGGCTC
GAGGGGG
Features (pLannotate 1.2.2; 29 found; start..end, strand, type, name):
     14..80      +  CDS            small t antigen (fragment): SV40 (simian virus 40) small t antigen
    106..317     +  promoter       EF-1α core promoter: core promoter for human elongation factor EF-1α
    318..1256    +  intron         EF-1α intron A: intron upstream of the start codon of human EF-1α
   1278..1877    +  CDS            PuroR (fragment): puromycin N-acetyltransferase; pac from Streptomyces; confers resistance to puromycin
   1893..2481    +  misc_feature   WPRE: woodchuck hepatitis virus posttranscriptional regulatory element
   2532..2551    +  misc_feature   cPPT/CTS (fragment): central polypurine tract and central termination sequence of HIV-1
   2553..2786    +  LTR            3' LTR (ΔU3): self-inactivating 3' long terminal repeat (LTR) from HIV-1
   2864..2985    +  polyA_signal   SV40 poly(A) signal: SV40 polyadenylation signal
   3025..3160    +  rep_origin     SV40 ori: SV40 origin of replication
   3181..3199    -  promoter       T7 promoter: promoter for bacteriophage T7 RNA polymerase
   3207..3362    +  CDS            lacZα (fragment): LacZα fragment of β-galactosidase; lacZ fragment
   3367..3795    +  rep_origin     f1 ori (sequence partly withheld): f1 bacteriophage origin of replication; arrow indicates direction of (+) strand synthesis
   3848..3952    +  promoter       AmpR promoter: bla
   3953..4813    +  CDS            AmpR: β-lactamase; bla; confers resistance to ampicillin, carbenicillin, and related antibiotics
   4984..5572    +  rep_origin     ori: high-copy-number ColE1/pMB1/pBR322/pUC origin of replication
   5755..5847    +  CDS            lacI (fragment): lac repressor; lacI; The lac repressor binds to the lac operator to inhibit transcription in E. coli. This inhibition can be relieved by adding lactose or isopropyl-β-D-thiogalactopyranoside (IPTG).
   5860..5881    +  protein_bind   CAP binding site: CAP binding activates transcription in the presence of cAMP. E. coli catabolite activator protein
   5896..5926    +  promoter       lac promoter: promoter for the E. coli lac operon
   5934..5950    +  protein_bind   lac operator: The lac repressor binds to the lac operator to inhibit transcription in E. coli. This inhibition can be relieved by adding lactose or isopropyl-β-D-thiogalactopyranoside (IPTG). lac repressor encoded by lacI
   5995..6013    +  promoter       T3 promoter: promoter for bacteriophage T3 RNA polymerase
   6041..6267    +  promoter       RSV promoter: Rous sarcoma virus enhancer/promoter
   6268..6448    +  LTR            5' LTR (truncated): truncated 5' long terminal repeat (LTR) from HIV-1
   6495..6620    +  misc_feature   HIV-1 Ψ: packaging signal of human immunodeficiency virus type 1
   6604..6967    +  CDS            HIV-1 gag (fragment): gag protein from human immunodeficiency virus 1; gag
   7113..7346    +  misc_feature   RRE: The Rev response element (RRE) of HIV-1 allows for Rev-dependent mRNA export from the nucleus to the cytoplasm.
   7723..7749    +  CDS            Rev (fragment): human immunodeficiency virus 1 (HIV-1) Rev protein; rev; enhances nuclear export of unspliced and incompletely spliced viral mRNAs
   7753..7993    +  promoter       U6 promoter: RNA polymerase III promoter for human U6 snRNA
   8023..8098    +  misc_RNA       gRNA scaffold: guide RNA scaffold for the Streptococcus pyogenes CRISPR/Cas9 system
   8154..8271    +  misc_feature   cPPT/CTS: central polypurine tract and central termination sequence of HIV-1
