[The description below was written by a language model from this plasmid's Addgene catalogue record and pLannotate feature annotations shown in this document.]
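Description:
CSNK1E gRNA (BRDN0001147318) is a third-generation lentiviral guide RNA plasmid built on the lentiGuide-Puro backbone and designed to direct Streptococcus pyogenes Cas9 to human CSNK1E (casein kinase 1 epsilon; the guide also matches the TPTEP2-CSNK1E/LOC400927-CSNK1E readthrough locus). In bacteria it is maintained through a high-copy ColE1/pUC-type origin with ampicillin selection from the bla gene. The backbone also carries an f1 origin, an SV40 origin and residual lac and T7/T3 promoter elements.

The lentiviral transfer cassette begins with an RSV promoter fused to a truncated HIV-1 5' LTR, which makes genomic RNA production Tat-independent. This is followed by the Ψ packaging signal with a partial gag sequence, the Rev response element for Rev-dependent nuclear export, and a cPPT/CTS that aids nuclear import of the provirus. It ends in a self-inactivating ΔU3 3' LTR followed by an SV40 polyadenylation signal. Within this unit, a human U6 RNA polymerase III promoter drives the CSNK1E-specific spacer joined to the SpCas9 gRNA scaffold. A separate EF-1α core promoter with its intron A expresses puromycin N-acetyltransferase for selection of transduced mammalian cells, with a WPRE downstream to enhance transcript expression.

The plasmid does not encode Cas9, so it is intended for use alongside a separate Cas9 lentivector or in cells that already express Cas9. It is one member of a human kinome gRNA collection whose guides were chosen using optimized design rules for on-target activity and reduced off-target effects. It is suited to knockout of CSNK1E by viral transduction and puromycin selection.
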