Addgene plasmid #77977: CSNK1E gRNA (BRDN0001147318)
Purpose: 3rd generation lentiviral gRNA plasmid targeting human CSNK1E
Depositing lab: John Doench & David Root. Depositing organization: Broad Institute. Publication: Optimized sgRNA design to maximize activity and minimize off-target effects of CRISPR-Cas9. Doench JG, Fusi N, Sullender M, Hegde M, Vaimberg EW, Donovan KF, Smith I, Tothova Z, Wilen C, Orchard R, Virgin HW, Listgarten J, Root DE. Nat Biotechnol. 2016 Jan 18. doi: 10.1038/nbt.3437. PubMed 26780180.
Backbone
  Vector backbone: lentiGuide-Puro
  Backbone manufacturer: Zhang Lab (Addgene plasmid # 52963)
  Vector type: Mammalian Expression, Lentiviral, CRISPR
  Selectable markers: Puromycin
Growth in bacteria
  Bacterial resistance: Ampicillin, 100 μg/mL
  Growth temperature: 37°C
  Growth strain: DH5alpha
  Copy number: High Copy
Gene/Insert
  Gene/Insert name: CSNK1E,LOC400927-CSNK1E (alt names: CSNK1E; NM_001289912.1)
  gRNA/shRNA sequence: TGAGGGCGACTACAACGTGA
  Species: H. sapiens (human)
  Entrez Gene: CSNK1E (a.k.a. CKIe, CKIepsilon, HCKIE); TPTEP2-CSNK1E (a.k.a. LOC400927-CSNK1E)
  Promoter: hU6
  Cloning method: Unknown
  Sequencing primers: 5′ U6-F; 3′ pS2-R
Terms and licenses: Academic/Nonprofit Terms; Industry Terms: Not Available to Industry
Depositor comments: The gRNA was designed to target the following Genbank reference sequence(s): NM_001289912.1,NM_001894.4,NM_152221.2. Note that this plasmid does NOT contain Cas9. It should be used in conjunction with lentiCas9-Blast (Addgene #52962) or otherwise with cell lines already expressing Cas9. Browse the full kinome gRNA library at http://www.addgene.org/pooled-library/broadgpp-human-kinome/ or visit http://www.broadinstitute.org/rnai/public/ for detailed protocols and information.
How to cite: CSNK1E gRNA (BRDN0001147318) was a gift from John Doench & David Root (Addgene plasmid # 77977 ; http://n2t.net/addgene:77977 ; RRID:Addgene_77977)
