>Addgene plasmid #77977 | CSNK1E gRNA (BRDN0001147318) | depositor partial sequence | sequence record 145437 | Target Sequence
TGAGGGCGACTACAACGTGA
