>Addgene plasmid #77977 | CSNK1E gRNA (BRDN0001147318) | addgene partial sequence | sequence record 188765 | hU6-F
AAATACNTGACGTAGAAAGTAATAATTTCTTGGGTAGTTTGCAGTTTTAAAATTATGTTTTAAAATGGAC
TATCATATGCTTACCGTAACTTGAAAGTATTTCGATTTCTTGGCTTTATATATCTTGTGGAAAGGACGAA
ACACCGTGAGGGCGACTACAACGTGAGTTTTAGAGCTAGAAATAGCAAGTTAAAATAAGGCTAGTCCGTT
ATCAACTTGAAAAAGTGGCACCGAGTCGGTGCTTTTTTAAGCTTGGCGTAACTAGATCTTGAGACAAATG
GCAGTATTCATCCACAATTTTAAAAGAAAAGGGGGGATTGGGGGGTACAGTGCAGGGGAAAGAATAGTAG
ACATAATAGCAACAGACATACAAACTAAAGAATTACAAAAACAAATTACAAAAATTCAAAATTTTCGGGT
TTATTACAGGGACAGCAGAGATCCACTTTGGCGCCGGCTCGAGGGGGCCCGGGTGCAAAGATGGATAAAG
TTTTAAACAGANAGGAATCTTTGCAGCTAATGGACCTTCTAGGTCTTGAAAGGAGTGGGAATTGGCTCCG
GTGCCCGTCA
